>Addgene plasmid #174625 | pB80-LAMP1-mCherry-iLID | depositor full sequence | sequence record 338796 | Full Sequence
AGTCGCTGCGTTGCCTTCGCCCCGTGCCCCGCTCCGCGCCGCCTCGCGCCGCCCGCCCCGGCTCTGACTG
ACCGCGTTACTCCCACAGGTGAGCGGGCGGGACGGCCCTTCTCCTCCGGGCTGTAATTAGCGCTTGGTTT
AATGACGGCTCGTTTCTTTTCTGTGGCTGCGTGAAAGCCTTAAAGGGCTCCGGGAGGGCCCTTTGTGCGG
GGGGGAGCGGCTCGGGGGGTGCGTGCGTGTGTGTGTGCGTGGGGAGCGCCGCGTGCGGCCCGCGCTGCCC
GGCGGCTGTGAGCGCTGCGGGCGCGGCGCGGGGCTTTGTGCGCTCCGCGTGTGCGCGAGGGGAGCGCGGC
CGGGGGCGGTGCCCCGCGGTGCGGGGGGGCTGCGAGGGGAACAAAGGCTGCGTGCGGGGTGTGTGCGTGG
GGGGGTGAGCAGGGGGTGTGGGCGCGGCGGTCGGGCTGTAACCCCCCCCTGCACCCCCCTCCCCGAGTTG
CTGAGCACGGCCCGGCTTCGGGTGCGGGGCTCCGTGCGGGGCGTGGCGCGGGGCTCGCCGTGCCGGGCGG
GGGGTGGCGGCAGGTGGGGGTGCCGGGCGGGGCGGGGCCGCCTCGGGCCGGGGAGGGCTCGGGGGAGGGG
CGCGGCGGCCCCGGAGCGCCGGCGGCTGTCGAGGCGCGGCGAGCCGCAGCCATTGCCTTTTATGGTAATC
GTGCGAGAGGGCGCAGGGACTTCCTTTGTCCCAAATCTGGCGGAGCCGAAATCTGGGAGGCGCCGCCGCA
CCCCCTCTAGCGGGCGCGGGCGAAGCGGTGCGGCGCCGGCAGGAAGGAAATGGGCGGGGAGGGCCTTCGT
GCGTCGCCGCGCCGCCGTCCCCTTCTCCATCTCCAGCCTCGGGGCTGCCGCAGGGGGACGGCTGCCTTCG
GGGGGGACGGGGCAGGGCGGGGTTCGGCTTCTGGCGTGTGACCGGCGGGGTTTATATCTTCCCTTCTCTG
TTCCTCCGCAGCCCCCAAGCTAGGCAATTGGGCGCGCCACCATGGCGGCCCCCGGCAGCGCCCGGCGACC
CCTGCTGCTGCTACTGCTGTTGCTGCTGCTCGGCCTCATGCATTGTGCGTCAGCAGCAATGTTTATGGTG
AAAAATGGCAACGGGACCGCGTGCATAATGGCCAACTTCTCTGCTGCCTTCTCAGTGAACTACGACACCA
AGAGTGGCCCTAAGAACATGACCTTTGACCTGCCATCAGATGCCACAGTGGTGCTCAACCGCAGCTCCTG
TGGAAAAGAGAACACTTCTGACCCCAGTCTCGTGATTGCTTTTGGAAGAGGACATACACTCACTCTCAAT
TTCACGAGAAATGCAACACGTTACAGCGTCCAGCTCATGAGTTTTGTTTATAACTTGTCAGACACACACC
TTTTCCCCAATGCGAGCTCCAAAGAAATCAAGACTGTGGAATCTATAACTGACATCAGGGCAGATATAGA
TAAAAAATACAGATGTGTTAGTGGCACCCAGGTCCACATGAACAACGTGACCGTAACGCTCCATGATGCC
ACCATCCAGGCGTACCTTTCCAACAGCAGCTTCAGCAGGGGAGAGACACGCTGTGAACAAGACAGGCCTT
CCCCAACCACAGCGCCCCCTGCGCCACCCAGCCCCTCGCCCTCACCCGTGCCCAAGAGCCCCTCTGTGGA
CAAGTACAACGTGAGCGGCACCAACGGGACCTGCCTGCTGGCCAGCATGGGGCTGCAGCTGAACCTCACC
TATGAGAGGAAGGACAACACGACGGTGACAAGGCTTCTCAACATCAACCCCAACAAGACCTCGGCCAGCG
GGAGCTGCGGCGCCCACCTGGTGACTCTGGAGCTGCACAGCGAGGGCACCACCGTCCTGCTCTTCCAGTT
CGGGATGAATGCAAGTTCTAGCCGGTTTTTCCTACAAGGAATCCAGTTGAATACAATTCTTCCTGACGCC
AGAGACCCCGCCTTTAAAGCTGCCAACGGCTCCCTGCGAGCGCTGCAGGCCACAGTCGGCAATTCCTACA
AGTGCAACGCGGAGGAGCACGTCCGTGTCACGAAGGCGTTTTCAGTCAATATATTCAAAGTGTGGGTCCA
GGCTTTCAAGGTGGAAGGTGGCCAGTTTGGCTCTGTGGAGGAGTGTCTGCTGGACGAGAACAGCATGCTG
ATCCCCATCGCTGTGGGTGGTGCCCTGGCGGGGCTGGTCCTCATCGTCCTCATCGCCTACCTCGTCGGCA
GGAAGAGGAGTCACGCAGGCTACCAGACTATCTCTAGAGGTGGCGGGGGCAGTGGGGGAGGGGGAAGTGG
AGGCGGCGGTTCTGGCGGGGGAGGCTCCGGTGGCGGGGGGAGCGGGGGTGGGAGTAAGCTTGTGAGCAAG
GGCGAGGAGGATAACATGGCCATCATCAAGGAGTTCATGCGCTTCAAGGTGCACATGGAGGGCTCCGTGA
ACGGCCACGAGTTCGAGATCGAGGGCGAGGGCGAGGGCCGCCCCTACGAGGGCACCCAGACCGCCAAGCT
GAAGGTGACCAAGGGTGGCCCCCTGCCCTTCGCCTGGGACATCCTGTCCCCTCAGTTCATGTACGGCTCC
AAGGCCTACGTGAAGCACCCCGCCGACATCCCCGACTACTTGAAGCTGTCCTTCCCCGAGGGCTTCAAGT
GGGAGCGCGTGATGAACTTCGAGGACGGCGGCGTGGTGACCGTGACCCAGGACTCCTCCCTGCAGGACGG
CGAGTTCATCTACAAGGTGAAGCTGCGCGGCACCAACTTCCCCTCCGACGGCCCCGTAATGCAGAAGAAG
ACCATGGGCTGGGAGGCCTCCTCCGAGCGGATGTACCCCGAGGACGGCGCCCTGAAGGGCGAGATCAAGC
AGAGGCTGAAGCTGAAGGACGGCGGCCACTACGACGCTGAGGTCAAGACCACCTACAAGGCCAAGAAGCC
CGTGCAGCTGCCCGGCGCCTACAACGTCAACATCAAGTTGGACATCACCTCCCACAACGAGGACTACACC
ATCGTGGAACAGTACGAACGCGCCGAGGGCCGCCACTCCACCGGCGGCATGGACGAGCTGTACAAGGCTA
GCGGAGGCGGTGGCTCAGGCGGAGGAGGGTCAGGAGGGGGAGGCAGTGGCGGGGGCGGCTCTGGAGGAGG
GGGTTCTGGTGGTGGTAGCTACGTACTGGCAACCACACTGGAACGGATCGAGAAAAATTTCGTGATTACT
GATCCGAGACTGCCTGACAACCCAATCATTTTTGCGAGCGATTCCTTCCTGCAGCTGACAGAATATTCTC
GGGAAGAGATCCTGGGGCGCAATTGCCGTTTTCTGCAGGGACCCGAGACAGACCGTGCCACTGTTCGGAA
AATCAGAGATGCTATTGACAACCAGACTGAAGTGACCGTTCAGCTGATCAATTATACCAAGAGCGGCAAG
AAGTTCTGGAACGTGTTCCACCTGCAGCCGATGCGCGATTATAAGGGCGACGTCCAGTACTTCATTGGCG
TGCAGCTGGATGGCACCGAACGTCTTCATGGCGCCGCTGAGCGTGAGGCGGTCTGCCTGATCAAAAAGAC
AGCCTTTCAGATTGCTGAGGCAGCGAACGACGAAAATTACTTTTGAACCGGTCCTAGATAAGTAATGATC
ATAATCAGCCATATCACATCTGTAGAGGTTTTACTTGCTTTAAAAAACCTCCCACACCTCCCCCTGAACC
TGAAACATAAAATGAATGCAATTGTTGTTGTTAACTTGTTTATTGCAGCTTATAATGGTTACAAATAAAG
CAATAGCATCACAAATTTCACAAATAAAGCATTTTTTTCACTGCATTCTAGTTGTGGTTTGTCCAAACTC
ATCAATGTATCTTATCATGTCTGGATCAATTCGTAATCATGGTCATAGCTGTTTCCTGTGTGAAATTGTT
ATCCGCTCACAATTCCACACAACATACGAGCCGGAAGCATAAAGTGTAAAGCCTGGGGTGCCTAATGAGT
GAGCTAACTCACATTAATTGCGTTGCGCTCACTGCCCGCTTTCCAGTCGGGAAACCTGTCGTGCCAGCTG
CATTAATGAATCGGCCAACGCGCGGGGAGAGGCGGTTTGCGTATTGGGCGCTCTTCCGCTTCCTCGCTCA
CTGACTCGCTGCGCTCGGTCGTTCGGCTGCGGCGAGCGGTATCAGCTCACTCAAAGGCGGTAATACGGTT
ATCCACAGAATCAGGGGATAACGCAGGAAAGAACATGTGAGCAAAAGGCCAGCAAAAGGCCAGGAACCGT
AAAAAGGCCGCGTTGCTGGCGTTTTTCCATAGGCTCCGCCCCCCTGACGAGCATCACAAAAATCGACGCT
CAAGTCAGAGGTGGCGAAACCCGACAGGACTATAAAGATACCAGGCGTTTCCCCCTGGAAGCTCCCTCGT
GCGCTCTCCTGTTCCGACCCTGCCGCTTACCGGATACCTGTCCGCCTTTCTCCCTTCGGGAAGCGTGGCG
CTTTCTCATAGCTCACGCTGTAGGTATCTCAGTTCGGTGTAGGTCGTTCGCTCCAAGCTGGGCTGTGTGC
ACGAACCCCCCGTTCAGCCCGACCGCTGCGCCTTATCCGGTAACTATCGTCTTGAGTCCAACCCGGTAAG
ACACGACTTATCGCCACTGGCAGCAGCCACTGGTAACAGGATTAGCAGAGCGAGGTATGTAGGCGGTGCT
ACAGAGTTCTTGAAGTGGTGGCCTAACTACGGCTACAGTAGAAGGACAGTATTTGGTATCTGCGCTCTGC
TGAAGCCAGTTACCTTCGGAAAAAGAGTTGGTAGCTCTTGATCCGGCAAACAAACCACCGCTGGTAGCGG
TGGTTTTTTTGTTTGCAAGCAGCAGATTACGCGCAGAAAAAAAGGATCTCAAGAAGATCCTTTGATCTTT
TCTACGGGGTCTGACGCTCAGTGGAACGAAAACTCACGTTAAGGGATTTTGGTCATGAGATTATCAAAAA
GGATCTTCACCTAGATCCTTTTAAATTAAAAATGAAGTTTTAAATCAATCTAAAGTATATATGAGTAAAC
TTGGTCTGACAGTTACCAATGCTTAATCAGTGAGGCACCTATCTCAGCGATCTGTCTATTTCGTTCATCC
ATAGTTGCCTGACTCCCCGTCGTGTAGATAACTACGATACGGGAGGGCTTACCATCTGGCCCCAGTGCTG
CAATGATACCGCGAGACCCACGCTCACCGGCTCCAGATTTATCAGCAATAAACCAGCCAGCCGGAAGGGC
CGAGCGCAGAAGTGGTCCTGCAACTTTATCCGCCTCCATCCAGTCTATTAATTGTTGCCGGGAAGCTAGA
GTAAGTAGTTCGCCAGTTAATAGTTTGCGCAACGTTGTTGCCATTGCTACAGGCATCGTGGTGTCACGCT
CGTCGTTTGGTATGGCTTCATTCAGCTCCGGTTCCCAACGATCAAGGCGAGTTACATGATCCCCCATGTT
GTGCAAAAAAGCGGTTAGCTCCTTCGGTCCTCCGATCGTTGTCAGAAGTAAGTTGGCCGCAGTGTTATCA
CTCATGGTTATGGCAGCACTGCATAATTCTCTTACTGTCATGCCATCCGTAAGATGCTTTTCTGTGACTG
GTGAGTACTCAACCAAGTCATTCTGAGAATAGTGTATGCGGCGACCGAGTTGCTCTTGCCCGGCGTCAAT
ACGGGATAATACCGCGCCACATAGCAGAACTTTAAAAGTGCTCATCATTGGAAAACGTTCTTCGGGGCGA
AAACTCTCAAGGATCTTACCGCTGTTGAGATCCAGTTCGATGTAACCCACTCGTGCACCCAACTGATCTT
CAGCATCTTTTACTTTCACCAGCGTTTCTGGGTGAGCAAAAACAGGAAGGCAAAATGCCGCAAAAAAGGG
AATAAGGGCGACACGGAAATGTTGAATACTCATACTCTTCCTTTTTCAATATTATTGAAGCATTTATCAG
GGTTATTGTCTCATGAGCGGATACATATTTGAATGTATTTAGAAAAATAAACAAATAGGGGTTCCGCGCA
CATTTCCCCGAAAAGTGCCACCTGACGTCTAAGAAACCATTATTATCATGACATTAACCTATAAAAATAG
GCGTATCACGAGGCCCTTTCGTCTCGCGCGTTTCGGTGATGACGGTGAAAACCTCTGACACATGCAGCTC
CCGGAGACGGTCACAGCTTGTCTGTAAGCGGATGCCGGGAGCAGACAAGCCCGTCAGGGCGCGTCAGCGG
GTGTTGGCGGGTGTCGGGGTTGGCTTAACTATGCGGCATCAGAGCAGATTGTACTGAGAGTGCACCATAT
GCGGTGTGAAATACCGCACAGATGCGTAAGGAGAAAATACCGCATCAGGCGCCATTCGCCATTCAGGCTG
CGCAACTGTTGGGAAGGGCGATCGGTGCGGGCCTCTTCGCTATTACGCCAGCTGGCGAAAGGGGGATGTG
CTGCAAGGCGATTAAGTTGGGTAACGCCAGGGTTTTCCCAGTCACGACGTTGTAAAACGACGGCCAGTGC
CAAGTTGGGATCTTTGCATTGGCCCACGGCTCTCAGGATGGGGATGCTCCCCTTCAGCACCCGGTTCCCC
TTGGAAACTGATGGTCCTGGCTCTGTGGCATGGCAGTGGCACTGTGAGGAGCCCCTACCAGCAGCACACA
GTGGGTTTGGCACTGCCACGCTCCGGATGCCGCGCTCTGATCCAACCCCATAATCAAGGGAACCCGAATT
GCCCCATCATTGCCCCCACCACCCCCATCCTGCCGGGCCCTCACACCCCACGCTGCCTTGTGGTGACATT
CCCCAGCCCAAACCCACGGCTTCATGGCTACCGCGGGGCATTTCCCATTGCCGCCCCATTATCAGCTCTG
CACACCTCCCGCTGTACCCATGCCTCGTGGCTGCCCTTCTTTGACGTATAATCTTCTAATTAATACCCGG
CCTTGTCAAAGTGGAGCACAAACGTTAATTAATTCCCCAGCAGGCAGGTAATTAACAGTGTGACTCCCTT
TTTGCTGCGAGTGGGGCTGATACAGAGAGATGTGGCACTATGGAGCCCACGGGGTCCTGGCACTGGGTGC
CCACGGAGGTCCCCATGTGCTGCAGTGTCACCGCCTCCGAGGTGACAGTATTGTCCCTGCGGTGTCCCTG
CAGCTCAGCTCTGTCCACAGGGCCACCTCCAGTTTGGAGGGGACACAATGCAGCCCCGATGCAACCCATC
CTCGCAGCATCCCAGGGACAAAGACCCCACTGCAAGACCGCACACAGGGCTGGGTCCCGCTCCCCTAATA
TCTACAGTGCTTTTGCATGGCCCCTTAATCAATGCAGTTAATCAGCATGCGCTCATGCACCGCTCTGGAG
CTGCAAAGCCCCTCGCAGCGCTGCTCACCAACACCGCGCACCGCCCCGGCCCAGCCTGCAGCACGCGCTG
CAAACAGGAAAGAAACAAAATATTGCCCAAATGTAGGCAAAGGCATTCGGCTGCCTTGACCTCCGCCGGG
CCGGGCCCTGCCTGACTCAGCTCCTTACTCAGCGCTCGCTTCCTCCCTCCGGCTGCCACCGCCGCAGCGC
ACACCCTGACAAAGAGTGGCCCTTAACGGGCTCTGAGGTGCACCCAGCAGTGCACTCAGCAGTCCAAGGG
CCGGCCTGGAGGTTTGCACCGCTACGTGCTGACATTAGCATTGAACTTGGCCCTGGGTAGTGCTGCAGGC
CGGGCGGGGTGGGTGTAGAGAGTGCAGCGCGCGTTGCACCCGGTGCCCCTTCCCCTCCCTTGCATCCCAG
CAGGCTGCACCCCAGCACCAGGCCCGTGCATGCATGCTCCTGGTGTTATTGCAGCCTGGTGCATGCATGC
GTCTTAGTGGTGCAGCGCTGTGCATGCATCCTCCTTGGTGTGTAGCAGCTTAGTGCATGCATACCCCTCG
GTGTTATTGCTGCTCTGTGCAGGCACGCTCATTGTATCACTTCATCCCAGTGCATGCACTCACACTGGAG
CGATTGCTGCTCGGTGCACGCACACTCATTGTATCACGTCAGCTCAGTGGCTGCACGCACACCGGTGTTA
TTGCTGCTCGGTGCGTGCATGCACATCAGTGTCGCTGCAGCTCAGTGCATGCACGCTCATTGCCCATCGC
TATCCCTGCCTCTCCTGCTGGCGCTCCCCGGGAGGTGACTTCAAGGGGACCGCAGGACCACCTCGGGGGT
GGGGGGAGGGCTGCACACGCGGACCCCGCTCCCCCTCCCCAACAAAGCACTGTGGAATCAAAAAGGGGGG
AGGGGGGATGGAGGGGCGCGTCACACCCCCGCCCCACACCCTCACCTCGAGGTGAGCCCCACGTTCTGCT
TCACTCTCCCCATCTCCCCCCCCTCCCCACCCCCAATTTTGTATTTATTTATTTTTTAATTATTTTGTGC
AGCGATGGGGGCGGGGGGGGGGGGGGCGCGCGCCAGGCGGGGCGGGGCGGGGCGAGGGGCGGGGCGGGGC
GAGGCGGAGAGGTGCGGCGGCAGCCAATCAGAGCGGCGCGCTCCGAAAGTTTCCTTTTATGGCGAGGCGG
CGGCGGCGGCGGCCCTATAAAAAGCGAAGCGCGCGGCGGGCGGG
Features (pLannotate 1.2.2; 17 found; start..end, strand, type, name):
   1022..2272    +  CDS            LAMP1: LAMP1_HUMAN - Experimental evidence at protein level: Swiss-Prot protein existence level 1. (Microbial infection) Acts as a receptor for Lassa virus protein. From Homo sapiens (Human).
   2369..3076    +  CDS            mCherry: mCherry is a basic (constitutively fluorescent) red fluorescent protein published in 2004, derived from Discosoma sp.. It is reported to be a very rapidly-maturing monomer with low acid sensitivity.
   3197..3514    +  CDS            miniSOG: miniSOG is a basic (constitutively fluorescent) cyan fluorescent protein published in 2011, derived from Arabidopsis thaliana. It requires the cofactor flavin for fluorescence.
   3635..3720    +  CDS            large T antigen (fragment): large T antigen from SV40 (simian virus 40)
   3743..3877    +  polyA_signal   SV40 poly(A) signal: SV40 polyadenylation signal
   3916..3932    -  protein_bind   lac operator: The lac repressor binds to the lac operator to inhibit transcription in E. coli. This inhibition can be relieved by adding lactose or isopropyl-β-D-thiogalactopyranoside (IPTG). lac repressor encoded by lacI
   3940..3970    -  promoter       lac promoter: promoter for the E. coli lac operon
   3985..4006    -  protein_bind   CAP binding site: CAP binding activates transcription in the presence of cAMP. E. coli catabolite activator protein
   4019..4111    -  CDS            lacI (fragment): lac repressor; lacI; The lac repressor binds to the lac operator to inhibit transcription in E. coli. This inhibition can be relieved by adding lactose or isopropyl-β-D-thiogalactopyranoside (IPTG).
   4294..4882    -  rep_origin     ori: high-copy-number ColE1/pMB1/pBR322/pUC origin of replication
   5053..5913    -  CDS            AmpR: β-lactamase; bla; confers resistance to ampicillin, carbenicillin, and related antibiotics
   5914..6018    -  promoter       AmpR promoter: bla
   6113..6148    +  CDS            rop (fragment): Rop protein, which maintains plasmids at low copy number; rop
   6251..6349    +  misc_feature   bom (fragment): basis of mobility region from pBR322
   6355..6509    -  CDS            lacZα (fragment): LacZα fragment of β-galactosidase; lacZ fragment
   8307..8582    +  promoter       chicken β-actin promoter: No description available
   8583..958     +  intron         chimeric intron (across the origin): chimera between introns from chicken β-actin and rabbit β-globin
