>Addgene plasmid #174625 | pB80-LAMP1-mCherry-iLID | addgene full sequence | sequence record 345338 | Addgene NGS Result
GGGCGAGGCGGAGAGGTGCGGCGGCAGCCAATCAGAGCGGCGCGCTCCGAAAGTTTCCTTTTATGGCGAG
GCGGCGGCGGCGGCGGCCCTATAAAAAGCGAAGCGCGCGGCGGGCGGGAGTCGCTGCGCGCTGCCTTCGC
CCCGTGCCCCGCTCCGCCGCCGCCTCGCGCCGCCCGCCCCGGCTCTGACTGACCGCGTTACTCCCACAGG
TGAGCGGGCGGGACGGCCCTTCTCCTCCGGGCTGTAATTAGCGCTTGGTTTAATGACGGCTCGTTTCTTT
TCTGTGGCTGCGTGAAAGCCTTAAAGGGCTCCGGGAGGGCCCTTTGTGCGGGGGGGAGCGGCTCGGGGGG
TGCGTGCGTGTGTGTGTGCGTGGGGAGCGCCGCGTGCGGCTCCGCGCTGCCCGGCGGCTGTGAGCGCTGC
GGGCGCGGCGCGGGGCTTTGTGCGCTCCGCAGTGTGCGCGAGGGGAGCGCGGCCGGGGGCGGTGCCCCGC
GGTGCGGGGGGGGCTGCGAGGGGAACAAAGGCTGCGTGCGGGGTGTGTGCGTGGGGGGGTGAGCAGGGGG
TGTGGGCGCGGCGGTCGGGCTGTAACCCCCCCCTGCACCCCCCTCCCCGAGTTGCTGAGCACGGCCCGGC
TTCGGGTGCGGGGCTCCGTGCGGGGCGTGGCGCGGGGCTCGCCGTGCCGGGCGGGGGGTGGCGGCAGGTG
GGGGTGCCGGGCGGGGCGGGGCCGCCTCGGGCCGGGGAGGGCTCGGGGGAGGGGCGCGGCGGCCCCCGGA
GCGCCGGCGGCTGTCGAGGCGCGGCGAGCCGCAGCCATTGCCTTTTATGGTAATCGTGCGAGAGGGCGCA
GGGACTTCCTTTGTCCCAAATCTGTGCGGAGCCGAAATCTGGGAGGCGCCGCCGCACCCCCTCTAGCGGG
CGCGGGGCGAAGCGGTGCGGCGCCGGCAGGAAGGAAATGGGCGGGGAGGGCCTTCGTGCGTCGCCGCGCC
GCCGTCCCCTTCTCCATCTCCAGCCTCGGGGCTGTCCGCAGGGGGACGGCTGCCTTCGGGGGGGACGGGG
CAGGGCGGGGTTCGGCTTCTGGCGTGTGACCGGCGGGGTTTATATCTTCCCTTCTCTGTTCCTCCGCAGC
CCCCAAGCTAGGCAATTGGGCGCGCCACCATGGCGGCCCCCGGCAGCGCCCGGCGACCCCTGCTGCTGCT
ACTGCTGTTGCTGCTGCTCGGCCTCATGCATTGTGCGTCAGCAGCAATGTTTATGGTGAAAAATGGCAAC
GGGACCGCGTGCATAATGGCCAACTTCTCTGCTGCCTTCTCAGTGAACTACGACACCAAGAGTGGCCCTA
AGAACATGACCTTTGACCTGCCATCAGATGCCACAGTGGTGCTCAACCGCAGCTCCTGTGGAAAAGAGAA
CACTTCTGACCCCAGTCTCGTGATTGCTTTTGGAAGAGGACATACACTCACTCTCAATTTCACGAGAAAT
GCAACACGTTACAGCGTCCAGCTCATGAGTTTTGTTTATAACTTGTCAGACACACACCTTTTCCCCAATG
CGAGCTCCAAAGAAATCAAGACTGTGGAATCTATAACTGACATCAGGGCAGATATAGATAAAAAATACAG
ATGTGTTAGTGGCACCCAGGTCCACATGAACAACGTGACCGTAACGCTCCATGATGCCACCATCCAGGCG
TACCTTTCCAACAGCAGCTTCAGCAGGGGAGAGACACGCTGTGAACAAGACAGGCCTTCCCCAACCACAG
CGCCCCCTGCGCCACCCAGCCCCTCGCCCTCACCCGTGCCCAAGAGCCCCTCTGTGGACAAGTACAACGT
GAGCGGCACCAACGGGACCTGCCTGCTGGCCAGCATGGGGCTGCAGCTGAACCTCACCTATGAGAGGAAG
GACAACACGACGGTGACAAGGCTTCTCAACATCAACCCCAACAAGACCTCGGCCAGCGGGAGCTGCGGCG
CCCACCTGGTGACTCTGGAGCTGCACAGCGAGGGCACCACCGTCCTGCTCTTCCAGTTCGGGATGAATGC
AAGTTCTAGCCGGTTTTTCCTACAAGGAATCCAGTTGAATACAATTCTTCCTGACGCCAGAGACCCCGCC
TTTAAAGCTGCCAACGGCTCCCTGCGAGCGCTGCAGGCCACAGTCGGCAATTCCTACAAGTGCAACGCGG
AGGAGCACGTCCGTGTCACGAAGGCGTTTTCAGTCAATATATTCAAAGTGTGGGTCCAGGCTTTCAAGGT
GGAAGGTGGCCAGTTTGGCTCTGTGGAGGAGTGTCTGCTGGACGAGAACAGCATGCTGATCCCCATCGCT
GTGGGTGGTGCCCTGGCGGGGCTGGTCCTCATCGTCCTCATCGCCTACCTCGTCGGCAGGAAGAGGAGTC
ACGCAGGCTACCAGACTATCTCTAGAGGTGGCGGGGGCAGTGGGGGAGGGGGAAGTGGAGGCGGCGGTTC
TGGCGGGGGAGGCTCCGGTGGCGGGGGGAGCGGGGGTGGGAGTAAGCTTGTGAGCAAGGGCGAGGAGGAT
AACATGGCCATCATCAAGGAGTTCATGCGCTTCAAGGTGCACATGGAGGGCTCCGTGAACGGCCACGAGT
TCGAGATCGAGGGCGAGGGCGAGGGCCGCCCCTACGAGGGCACCCAGACCGCCAAGCTGAAGGTGACCAA
GGGTGGCCCCCTGCCCTTCGCCTGGGACATCCTGTCCCCTCAGTTCATGTACGGCTCCAAGGCCTACGTG
AAGCACCCCGCCGACATCCCCGACTACTTGAAGCTGTCCTTCCCCGAGGGCTTCAAGTGGGAGCGCGTGA
TGAACTTCGAGGACGGCGGCGTGGTGACCGTGACCCAGGACTCCTCCCTGCAGGACGGCGAGTTCATCTA
CAAGGTGAAGCTGCGCGGCACCAACTTCCCCTCCGACGGTCCCGTAATGCAGAAGAAGACCATGGGCTGG
GAGGCCTCCTCCGAGCGGATGTACCCCGAGGACGGCGCCCTGAAGGGCGAGATCAAGCAGAGGCTGAAGC
TGAAGGACGGCGGCCACTACGACGCTGAGGTCAAGACCACCTACAAGGCCAAGAAGCCCGTGCAGCTGCC
CGGCGCCTACAACGTCAACATCAAGTTGGACATCACCTCCCACAACGAGGACTACACCATCGTGGAACAG
TACGAACGCGCCGAGGGCCGCCACTCCACCGGCGGCATGGACGAGCTGTACAAGGCTAGCGGAGGCGGTG
GCTCAGGCGGAGGAGGGTCAGGAGGGGGAGGCAGTGGCGGGGGCGGCTCTGGAGGAGGGGGTTCTGGTGG
TGGTAGCTACGTACTGGCAACCACACTGGAACGGATCGAGAAAAATTTCGTGATTACTGATCCGAGACTG
CCTGACAACCCAATCATTTTTGCGAGCGATTCCTTCCTGCAGCTGACAGAATATTCTCGGGAAGAGATCC
TGGGGCGCAATTGCCGTTTTCTGCAGGGACCCGAGACAGACCGTGCCACTGTTCGGAAAATCAGAGATGC
TATTGACAACCAGACTGAAGTGACCGTTCAGCTGATCAATTATACCAAGAGCGGCAAGAAGTTCTGGAAC
GTGTTCCACCTGCAGCCGATGCGCGATTATAAGGGCGACGTCCAGTACTTCATTGGCGTGCAGCTGGATG
GCACCGAACGTCTTCATGGCGCCGCTGAGCGTGAGGCGGTCTGCCTGATCAAAAAGACAGCCTTTCAGAT
TGCTGAGGCAGCGAACGACGAAAATTACTTTTGAACCGGTCCTAGATAAGTAATGATCATAATCAGCCAT
ATCACATCTGTAGAGGTTTTACTTGCTTTAAAAAACCTCCCACACCTCCCCCTGAACCTGAAACATAAAA
TGAATGCAATTGTTGTTGTTAACTTGTTTATTGCAGCTTATAATGGTTACAAATAAAGCAATAGCATCAC
AAATTTCACAAATAAAGCATTTTTTTCACTGCATTCTAGTTGTGGTTTGTCCAAACTCATCAATGTATCT
TATCATGTCTGGATCAATTCGTAATCATGTCATAGCTGTTTCCTGTGTGAAATTGTTATCCGCTCACAAT
TCCACACAACATACGAGCCGGAAGCATAAAGTGTAAAGCCTGGGGTGCCTAATGAGTGAGCTAACTCACA
TTAATTGCGTTGCGCTCACTGCCCGCTTTCCAGTCGGGAAACCTGTCGTGCCAGCTGCATTAATGAATCG
GCCAACGCGCGGGGAGAGGCGGTTTGCGTATTGGGCGCTCTTCCGCTTCCTCGCTCACTGACTCGCTGCG
CTCGGTCGTTCGGCTGCGGCGAGCGGTATCAGCTCACTCAAAGGCGGTAATACGGTTATCCACAGAATCA
GGGGATAACGCAGGAAAGAACATGTGAGCAAAAGGCCAGCAAAAGGCCAGGAACCGTAAAAAGGCCGCGT
TGCTGGCGTTTTTCCATAGGCTCCGCCCCCCTGACGAGCATCACAAAAATCGACGCTCAAGTCAGAGGTG
GCGAAACCCGACAGGACTATAAAGATACCAGGCGTTTCCCCCTGGAAGCTCCCTCGTGCGCTCTCCTGTT
CCGACCCTGCCGCTTACCGGATACCTGTCCGCCTTTCTCCCTTCGGGAAGCGTGGCGCTTTCTCATAGCT
CACGCTGTAGGTATCTCAGTTCGGTGTAGGTCGTTCGCTCCAAGCTGGGCTGTGTGCACGAACCCCCCGT
TCAGCCCGACCGCTGCGCCTTATCCGGTAACTATCGTCTTGAGTCCAACCCGGTAAGACACGACTTATCG
CCACTGGCAGCAGCCACTGGTAACAGGATTAGCAGAGCGAGGTATGTAGGCGGTGCTACAGAGTTCTTGA
AGTGGTGGCCTAACTACGGCTACACTAGAAGAACAGTATTTGGTATCTGCGCTCTGCTGAAGCCAGTTAC
CTTCGGAAAAAGAGTTGGTAGCTCTTGATCCGGCAAACAAACCACCGCTGGTAGCGGTGGTTTTTTTGTT
TGCAAGCAGCAGATTACGCGCAGAAAAAAAGGATCTCAAGAAGATCCTTTGATCTTTTCTACGGGGTCTG
ACGCTCAGTGGAACGAAAACTCACGTTAAGGGATTTTGGTCATGAGATTATCAAAAAGGATCTTCACCTA
GATCCTTTTAAATTAAAAATGAAGTTTTAAATCAATCTAAAGTATATATGAGTAAACTTGGTCTGACAGT
TACCAATGCTTAATCAGTGAGGCACCTATCTCAGCGATCTGTCTATTTCGTTCATCCATAGTTGCCTGAC
TCCCCGTCGTGTAGATAACTACGATACGGGAGGGCTTACCATCTGGCCCCAGTGCTGCAATGATACCGCG
AGACCCACGCTCACCGGCTCCAGATTTATCAGCAATAAACCAGCCAGCCGGAAGGGCCGAGCGCAGAAGT
GGTCCTGCAACTTTATCCGCCTCCATCCAGTCTATTAATTGTTGCCGGGAAGCTAGAGTAAGTAGTTCGC
CAGTTAATAGTTTGCGCAACGTTGTTGCCATTGCTACAGGCATCGTGGTGTCACGCTCGTCGTTTGGTAT
GGCTTCATTCAGCTCCGGTTCCCAACGATCAAGGCGAGTTACATGATCCCCCATGTTGTGCAAAAAAGCG
GTTAGCTCCTTCGGTCCTCCGATCGTTGTCAGAAGTAAGTTGGCCGCAGTGTTATCACTCATGGTTATGG
CAGCACTGCATAATTCTCTTACTGTCATGCCATCCGTAAGATGCTTTTCTGTGACTGGTGAGTACTCAAC
CAAGTCATTCTGAGAATAGTGTATGCGGCGACCGAGTTGCTCTTGCCCGGCGTCAATACGGGATAATACC
GCGCCACATAGCAGAACTTTAAAAGTGCTCATCATTGGAAAACGTTCTTCGGGGCGAAAACTCTCAAGGA
TCTTACCGCTGTTGAGATCCAGTTCGATGTAACCCACTCGTGCACCCAACTGATCTTCAGCATCTTTTAC
TTTCACCAGCGTTTCTGGGTGAGCAAAAACAGGAAGGCAAAATGCCGCAAAAAAGGGAATAAGGGCGACA
CGGAAATGTTGAATACTCATACTCTTCCTTTTTCAATATTATTGAAGCATTTATCAGGGTTATTGTCTCA
TGAGCGGATACATATTTGAATGTATTTAGAAAAATAAACAAATAGGGGTTCCGCGCACATTTCCCCGAAA
AGTGCCACCTGACGTCTAAGAAACCATTATTATCATGACATTAACCTATAAAAATAGGCGTATCACGAGG
CCCTTTCGTCTCGCGCGTTTCGGTGATGACGGTGAAAACCTCTGACACATGCAGCTCCCGGAGACGGTCA
CAGCTTGTCTGTAAGCGGATGCCGGGAGCAGACAAGCCCGTCAGGGCGCGTCAGCGGGTGTTGGCGGGTG
TCGGGGCTGGCTTAACTATGCGGCATCAGAGCAGATTGTACTGAGAGTGCACCATATGCGGTGTGAAATA
CCGCACAGATGCGTAAGGAGAAAATACCGCATCAGGCGCCATTCGCCATTCAGGCTGCGCAACTGTTGGG
AAGGGCGATCGGTGCGGGCCTCTTCGCTATTACGCCAGCTGGCGAAAGGGGGATGTGCTGCAAGGCGATT
AAGTTGGGTAACGCCAGGGTTTTCCCAGTCACGACGTTGTAAAACGACGGCCAGTGCCAAGTTGGGATCT
TTGCATTGGCCCACGGCTCTCAGGATGGGGATGCTCCCCTTCAGCACCCGGTTCCCCTTGGAAACTGATG
GTCCTGGCTCTGTGGCATGGCAGTGGCACTGTGAGGAGCCCCCTACCAGCAGCACACAGTGGGGTTGGCA
CTGCCACGCTCCGGATGCCGCGCTCTGATCCAACCCCATAATCAAGGGAACCCGAATTGCCCCATCATTG
CCCCCACCACCCCCATCCTGCCGGGCCCTCACACCCCACGCTGCCTTCTGGTGACATTCCCCAGCCCAAA
CCCACGGCTTCATGGCTACCGCGGGGCATTTCCCATTGCCGCCCCATTATCAGCTCTGCACACCTCCCGC
TGTACCCATGCCTCGTGGCTGCCCTTCTTTGACGTATAATCTTCTAATTAATACCCGGCCTTGTCAAAGT
GGAGCACAAACGTTAATTAATTCCCCAGCAGGCAGGTAATTAACAGTGTGACTCCCTTTTTGCTGCGAGT
GGGGCTGATACAGAGAGATGTGGCACTATGGAGCCCACGGGGTCCTGGCACTGGGTGCCCACGGAGGTCC
CCATGTGCTGCAGTGTCACCGCCTCCGAGGAGACAGTATTGTCCCTGCGGTGTCCCTGCAGCTCAGCTCT
GTCCACAGGGCCACCTCCAGTTTGGAGGGGACACAATGCAGCCCCGATGCAACCCATCCTCGCAGCATCC
CAGGGACAAAGACCCCACTGCAAGACCGCACACAGGGCTGGGTCCCGCTCCCCTAATATCTACAGTGCTT
CTTGCATGGCCCCTTAATCAATGCAGTTAATCAGCATGCGCTCATGCACCGCTCTGGAGCTGCAAAGCCC
CTCGCAGCGCTGCTCACCAACACCGCGCACCGCCCCGGCCCAGCCTGCAGCACGCGCTGCAAACAGGAAA
GAAACAAAATATTGCCCAAATGTAGGCAAAGGCATTCGGCTGCCTTGACCTCCGCCGGGCCGGGCCCTGC
CTGACTCAGCTCCTTACTCAGCGCTCGCTTCCTCCCTCCGGCTGCCACCGCCGCAGCGCACACCCTGACA
AAGAGTGGCCCTTAACGGGCTCTGAGGTGCACCCAGCAGTGCACTCAGCAGTCCAAGGGCCGGCCTGGAG
GTTTGCACCGCTACGTGCTGACATTAGCATTGAACTTGGCCCTGGGTAGTGCTGCAGGCCGGGCGGGGTG
GGTGTAGAGAGTGCAGCGCGCGTTGCACCCGGTGCCCCTTCCCCTCCCTTGCATCCCAGCAGGCTGCACC
CCAGCACCAGGCCCGTGCATGCATGCTCCTGGTGTTATTGCAGCCTGGTGCATGCATGCGTCTTGATGGT
GCAGCGCTGTGCATGCATCCTCCTTGGTGTGTAGCAGTCTAGTGCATGCATACCCCTCGGTGTTATTGCT
GCTCTGTGCACGCACGCTCATTGTATCACTTCATCCCAGTGCATGCACTCACACTGGAGCGATTGCTGCT
CGGTGCACGCACACTCATTGTATCACTGCAGCTCAGTGGCTGCACGCACACCGGTGTTATTGCTGCTCGG
TGCGTGCATGCACATCAGTGTCGCTGCAGCTCAGTGCATGCACGCTCATTGCCCATCGCTATCCCTGCCT
CTCCTGCTGGCGCTCCCCGGGAGGTGACTTCAAGGGGACCGCAGGACCACCTCGGGGGTGGGGGGAGGGC
TGCACACGCGGACCCCGCTCCCCCTCCCCAACAAAGCACTGTGGAATCAAAAAGGGGGGAGGGGGGATGG
AGGGGCGCGTCACACCCCCGCCCCACACCCTCACCTCGAGGTGAGCCCCACGTTCTGCTTCACTCTCCCC
ATCTCCCCCCCCTCCCCACCCCCAATTTTGTATTTATTTATTTTTTAATTATTTTGTGCAGCGATGGGGG
CGGGGGGGGGG
Features (pLannotate 1.2.2; 18 found; start..end, strand, type, name):
    117..1086    +  intron         chimeric intron: chimera between introns from chicken β-actin and rabbit β-globin
   1150..2400    +  CDS            LAMP1: LAMP1_HUMAN - Experimental evidence at protein level: Swiss-Prot protein existence level 1. (Microbial infection) Acts as a receptor for Lassa virus protein. From Homo sapiens (Human).
   2497..3204    +  CDS            mCherry: mCherry is a basic (constitutively fluorescent) red fluorescent protein published in 2004, derived from Discosoma sp.. It is reported to be a very rapidly-maturing monomer with low acid sensitivity.
   3325..3642    +  CDS            miniSOG: miniSOG is a basic (constitutively fluorescent) cyan fluorescent protein published in 2011, derived from Arabidopsis thaliana. It requires the cofactor flavin for fluorescence.
   3763..3848    +  CDS            large T antigen (fragment): large T antigen from SV40 (simian virus 40)
   3871..4005    +  polyA_signal   SV40 poly(A) signal: SV40 polyadenylation signal
   4043..4059    -  protein_bind   lac operator: The lac repressor binds to the lac operator to inhibit transcription in E. coli. This inhibition can be relieved by adding lactose or isopropyl-β-D-thiogalactopyranoside (IPTG). lac repressor encoded by lacI
   4067..4097    -  promoter       lac promoter: promoter for the E. coli lac operon
   4112..4133    -  protein_bind   CAP binding site: CAP binding activates transcription in the presence of cAMP. E. coli catabolite activator protein
   4146..4238    -  CDS            lacI (fragment): lac repressor; lacI; The lac repressor binds to the lac operator to inhibit transcription in E. coli. This inhibition can be relieved by adding lactose or isopropyl-β-D-thiogalactopyranoside (IPTG).
   4421..5009    -  rep_origin     ori: high-copy-number ColE1/pMB1/pBR322/pUC origin of replication
   5180..6040    -  CDS            AmpR: β-lactamase; bla; confers resistance to ampicillin, carbenicillin, and related antibiotics
   6041..6145    -  promoter       AmpR promoter: bla
   6240..6275    +  CDS            rop (fragment): Rop protein, which maintains plasmids at low copy number; rop
   6377..6476    +  misc_feature   bom (fragment): basis of mobility region from pBR322
   6482..6636    -  CDS            lacZα (fragment): LacZα fragment of β-galactosidase; lacZ fragment
   8436..3       +  promoter       chicken β-actin promoter (fragment) (across the origin): contains a 21-bp deletion relative to the standard chicken β-actin promoter
   8546..116     +  promoter       chicken β-actin promoter (fragment) (across the origin): No description available
