[The description below was written by a language model from this plasmid's Addgene catalogue record and pLannotate feature annotations shown in this document.]
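Description:
pB80-LAMP1-mCherry-iLID is a mammalian expression plasmid built on a chicken β-actin promoter backbone. It is propagated in E. coli from a high-copy ColE1/pUC-type origin under ampicillin selection (AmpR with its bla promoter). The remaining bacterial features in the tables (lac promoter/operator, CAP site, and fragments of lacI, lacZα, rop and bom) are cloning-vector remnants with no evident role in the construct's function. No mammalian selection marker is annotated, which is consistent with use by transient transfection. Two sequence records are provided, a depositor sequence of 8,584 nt and a sequencing result of 8,551 nt. They share the same feature order and differ mainly in where numbering begins and in how fully the promoter is annotated.

The expression cassette consists of the chicken β-actin promoter and a chimeric β-actin/β-globin intron, followed by a single open reading frame and an SV40 polyadenylation signal, which is preceded by a short SV40 large T antigen fragment. The reading frame encodes human LAMP1, a lysosomal membrane protein, fused at its C terminus to mCherry (lacking its initiator methionine) and then to iLID. The automated annotation labels the iLID region as miniSOG. This most likely reflects homology between LOV2-derived domains, since iLID is an engineered LOV2-based light-inducible dimerizer, so the catalogue designation is the one to follow. LAMP1 anchors the fusion to lysosomes, and mCherry allows red fluorescence imaging of the labelled organelles. Blue light should then make iLID available to bind an SspB-tagged partner supplied from a separate construct. The recorded purpose is optogenetic coupling to lysosomes, as part of a toolbox for light-controlled intracellular transport.
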