Addgene plasmid #174625: pB80-LAMP1-mCherry-iLID
Purpose: Optogenetic coupling to lysosomes (LAMP1) via iLID
Depositing lab: Lukas Kapitein. Depositing organization: Utrecht University. Publication: An optimized toolbox for the optogenetic control of intracellular transport. Nijenhuis W, van Grinsven MMP, Kapitein LC. J Cell Biol. 2020 Apr 6;219(4). pii: 133834. doi: 10.1083/jcb.201907149. PubMed 32328628.
Backbone
  Vector backbone: B-actin
  Vector type: Mammalian Expression
Growth in bacteria
  Bacterial resistance: Ampicillin, 100 μg/mL
  Growth temperature: 37°C
  Growth strain: DH5alpha
  Copy number: High Copy
Gene/Insert
  Gene/Insert name: LAMP1-mCherry-iLID
  Species: H. sapiens (human), Synthetic
  Insert size (bp): 2591
  Mutation: mCherry: Met1Del
  Entrez Gene: LAMP1 (a.k.a. CD107a, LAMPA, LGP120)
  Promoter: Chicken beta-actin
  Tag / fusion protein: mCherry-iLID (C terminal on insert)
  Cloning method: Restriction Enzyme; 5′ cloning site unknown (unknown if destroyed)
Terms and licenses: Academic/Nonprofit Terms; Industry Terms: Not Available to Industry
Depositor comments: Internal plasmid ID: WN466
How to cite: pB80-LAMP1-mCherry-iLID was a gift from Lukas Kapitein (Addgene plasmid # 174625 ; http://n2t.net/addgene:174625 ; RRID:Addgene_174625)
